>Addgene plasmid #68601 | pMpGWB210 | depositor full sequence | sequence record 121622 | pMpGWB210 sequence 12527 bps
TTTCACGCCCTTTTAAATATCCGATTATTCTAATAAACGCTCTTTTCTCTTAGGTTTACCCGCCAATATA
TCCTGTCAAACACTGATAGTTTAAACTGAAGGCGGGAAACGACAATCTGATCCAAGCTCAAGCTGCTCTA
GCATTCGCCATTCAGGCTGCGCAACTGTTGGGAAGGGCGATCGGTGCGGGCCTCTTCGCTATTACGCCAG
CTGGCGAAAGGGGGATGTGCTGCAAGGCGATTAAGTTGGGTAACGCCAGGGTTTTCCCAGTCACGACGTT
GTAAAACGACGGCCAGTGCCAAGCTTGGCCCGGGCAAATGAGTCACACACATTGTTGAGAGACATATCAA
AATAACTCAATTGTAAGGTAAGTTGATAGATTTCCCAGTTAAATGCATTATTTTAACAATATTTGTATCT
CAAATTTTCAAAATCATATCAAATTTGCAGATCTTGATGATGATTCACAACTCTGTCTTCGATTTTTGAT
TGTTAACGGGTATCGATATTTGGGTAACTTAAAAAGAATTTGCTAAAGATCTTAAAAAACAGATTAAAAA
AACCTTTCAAAATAGCTAATCCTTTAAATCCGTTTCACAATATAATGCTCATTGATGATAATCGAAAAGA
TTCCATTTTAAAGTGCATATAAATTGCTTAATTATCTCTTTCTGTCTCGTAATATTTTGTTCTCTCCTAT
TGGATCGGACCCGCATCTTCTCGATCAGTTCACTATACTAATATTTGGTCAACTTCAAGAGAGATTAGAA
CTTCGTTCTCCAAAGTGTAAAGGCCGACAAGCAGAAAAGGAAACTTCAATCAGAAGCCTTCTAGGTTTTC
CCGCGTCCCAAAAAGCGAAGGGAGGACGGGGAGGACGGTGAGGCCAGAAGAAGAAAGCAACAGTAAAATC
TCATGTGATTGCGTGCATGTCATGGATCTATGGGATGCTAGTCCACCGTTTGGAAGTATGTGCAGAAGGA
GAAAGGCGCGGGAGGCCAAAAGCGACTTCGGCCACCTCTCTACTTTCTAGAAAGTTTGCTCGCAGCTTGT
AATAAGCGCGGAAAAGGTACTCGAAAAACCGGAGCAATCGGTGTGGTATCAGCAGTCGGGTTCGCTAAAC
CTACGTCTTCTTATTTTGGAATGTTAAATTGAAAGGGCGTGCCGGCCCTAAGCACGGACGATGTGACAGA
CGGAGGAGTGTGAGCAATTCGGATGACGATGCTGGCCGGCAGTCACGACAAAGAGTCCGAAGGGGCATGG
ACAGGGCAATATATAAATGGAAAAGAGGCTTTGAATATTCCTAACCCTTCGTCGTCGGCCTCCCAACTTG
CCCTCGCATGCTGAATTGGCCGCCTATCTGCGAATGGCCGGCCGCCGACCCTAAGTCGCAATAACTTGAA
CGGAGCCGATGCAAAGTCCTTATCGAACGCTCGTTATTATAAACGGGGCAGACCTAGGTATTTAATTATA
TCAAAACCCTCCGCAATTTCGCTAATCATTCCCTAATTTCTTCTACTTTGGCGTCTAGTGCTGTGGTCGC
GCTTGCTCTCAAAGCTCGCTGGGAGGCAGTGGAGCGTCTGGCTTAAAATCGATCGCCGCAACCCTAGAGT
TCCTTTCACTTCTTTCTCTCTTGCGTGGAGAGCATCGACATCGAAGAGCTGCATCTTGTCTTCTGGTATG
CGCCTTGTGCCCTCGTCTCTGTACGTCGTTACGATTGCTCGATATTGTGATTGTCTAGACCTGAAACCCG
ACTGGAGCTTTTACGTGGTGTCGATTGGGGCCTCGAGCGAGTGATTTTTTAGGTTCGTTTTAGCCAAGTA
CATCCCACTTTGGTCAGTCCTGTTATCTCGGTAAGGTGTTCAGTTCGGTCTCTGGTGCGGAGGTGCCTCG
TAAGTTTCCTGCATGATAGATTTGTCTATCCTTGACTTGAAGAGGAGTCGAAGGTCAGCGAGGTTGGCTG
TGTGCTATGGACGTCGGTGCTCCTTGGTTCCGTGCTTCTATGGGTGTTGCCTCAACAGTATTGATGTGCC
TGCAGAAAGGTTGACTAGAGTTATCAACAAGTTTGTACAAAAAAGCTGAACGAGAAACGTAAAATGATAT
AAATATCAATATATTAAATTAGATTTTGCATAAAAAACAGACTACATAATACTGTAAAACACAACATATC
CAGTCACTATGGCGGCCCCTCGAGGGGCCGCATTAGGCACCCCAGGCTTTACACTTTATGCTTCCGGCTC
GTATAATGTGTGGATTTTGAGTTAGGATCCGGCGAGATTTTCAGGAGCTAAGGAAGCTAAAATGGAGAAA
AAAATCACTGGATATACCACCGTTGATATATCCCAATGGCATCGTAAAGAACATTTTGAGGCATTTCAGT
CAGTTGCTCAATGTACCTATAACCAGACCGTTCAGCTGGATATTACGGCCTTTTTAAAGACCGTAAAGAA
AAATAAGCACAAGTTTTATCCGGCCTTTATTCACATTCTTGCCCGCCTGATGAATGCTCATCCGGAATTC
CGTATGGCAATGAAAGACGGTGAGCTGGTGATATGGGATAGTGTTCACCCTTGTTACACCGTTTTCCATG
AGCAAACTGAAACGTTTTCATCGCTCTGGAGTGAATACCACGACGATTTCCGGCAGTTTCTACACATATA
TTCGCAAGATGTGGCGTGTTACGGTGAAAACCTGGCCTATTTCCCTAAAGGGTTTATTGAGAATATGTTT
TTCGTCTCAGCCAATCCCTGGGTGAGTTTCACCAGTTTTGATTTAAACGTGGCCAATATGGACAACTTCT
TCGCCCCCGTTTTCACCATGGGCAAATATTATACGCAAGGCGACAAGGTGCTGATGCCGCTGGCGATTCA
GGTTCATCATGCCGTCTGTGATGGCTTCCATGTCGGCAGAATGCTTAATGAATTACAACAGTACTGCGAT
GAGTGGCAGGGCGGGGCGTAAAGATCTGGATCCGGCTTACTAAAAGCCAGATAACAGTATGCGTATTTGC
GCGCTGATTTTTGCGGTATAAGAATATATACTGATATGTATACCCGAAGTATGTCAAAAAGAGGTGTGCT
ATGAAGCAGCGTATTACAGTGACAGTTGACAGCGACAGCTATCAGTTGCTCAAGGCATATATGATGTCAA
TATCTCCGGTCTGGTAAGCACAACCATGCAGAATGAAGCCCGTCGTCTGCGTGCCGAACGCTGGAAAGCG
GAAAATCAGGAAGGGATGGCTGAGGTCGCCCGGTTTATTGAAATGAACGGCTCTTTTGCTGACGAGAACA
GGGACTGGTGAAATGCAGTTTAAGGTTTACACCTATAAAAGAGAGAGCCGTTATCGTCTGTTTGTGGATG
TACAGAGTGATATTATTGACACGCCCGGGCGACGGATGGTGATCCCCCTGGCCAGTGCACGTCTGCTGTC
AGATAAAGTCTCCCGTGAACTTTACCCGGTGGTGCATATCGGGGATGAAAGCTGGCGCATGATGACCACC
GATATGGCCAGTGTGCCGGTCTCCGTTATCGGGGAAGAAGTGGCTGATCTCAGCCACCGCGAAAATGACA
TCAAAAACGCCATTAACCTGATGTTCTGGGGAATATAAATGTCAGGCTCCCTTATACACAGCCAGTCTGC
AGGTCGACCATAGTGACTGGATATGTTGTGTTTTACAGTATTATGTAGTCTGTTTTTTATGCAAAATCTA
ATTTAATATATTGATATTTATATCATTTTACGTTTCTCGTTCAGCTTTCTTGTACAAAGTGGTTGATAAC
AGCGACTACAAAGACCATGACGGTGATTATAAAGATCATGACATCGACTACAAGGATGACGATGACAAGT
AGAGCTCGAATTTCCCCGATCGTTCAAACATTTGGCAATAAAGTTTCTTAAGATTGAATCCTGTTGCCGG
TCTTGCGATGATTATCATATAATTTCTGTTGAATTACGTTAAGCATGTAATAATTAACATGTAATGCATG
ACGTTATTTATGAGATGGGTTTTTATGATTAGAGTCCCGCAATTATACATTTAATACGCGATAGAAAACA
AAATATAGCGCGCAAACTAGGATAAATTATCGCGCGCGGTGTCATCTATGTTACTAGATCGGGAATTGGT
TCCGGAACCAATTCGTAATCATGGTCATAGCTGTTTCCTGTGTGAAATTGTTATCCGCTCACAATTCCAC
ACAACATACGAGCCGGAAGCATAAAGTGTAAAGCCTGGGGTGCCTAATGAGTGAGCTAACTCACATTAGG
CTGAATTAGGCGCGCCTATTTCTGAATTCAACACATTGCGGACGTTTTTAATGTACTGAATTAACGCCGA
ATTAATTCGGGGGATCTGGATTTTAGTACTGGATTTTGGTTTTAGGAATTAGATTTTATTGATAGAAGTA
TTTTACAAATACAAATACATACTAAGGGTTTCTTATATGCTCAACACATGAGCGAAACCCTATAGGAACC
CTAATTCCCTTATCTGGGAACTACTCACACATTATTATGGAGAAACTCGAGCTTGTCGATCGACTCTAGG
CCGGGAAGCCGATCTCGGCTTGAACGAATTGTTAGGTGGCGGTACTTGGGTCGATATCAAAGTGCATCAC
TTCTTCCCGTATGCCCAACTTTGTATAGAGAGCCACTGCGGGATCGTCACCGTAATCTGCTTGCACGTAG
ATCACATAAGCACCAAGCGCGTTGGCCTCATGCTTGAGGAGATTGATGAGCGCGGTGGCAATGCCCTGCC
TCCGGTGCTCGCCGGAGACTGCGAGATCATAGATATAGATCTCACTACGCGGCTGCTCAAACTTGGGCAG
AACGTAAGCCGCGAGAGCGCCAACAACCGCTTCTTGGTCGAAGGCAGCAAGCGCGATGAATGTCTTACTA
CGGAGCAAGTTCCCGAGGTAATCGGAGTCCGGCTGATGTTGGGAGTAGGTGGCTACGTCTCCGAACTCAC
GACCGAAAAGATCAAGAGCAGCCCGCATGGATTTGACTTGGTCAGGGCCGAGCCTACATGTGCGAATGAT
GCCCATACTTGAGCCACCTAACTTTGTTTTAGGGCGACTGCCCTGCTGCGTAACATCGTTGCTGCTGCGT
ACCATGGTCGATCGACAGATCTGCGAAAGCTCGAGAGAGATAGATTTGTAGAGAGAGACTGGTGATTTCA
GCGTGTCCTCTCCAAATGAAATGAACTTCCTTATATAGAGGAAGGGTCTTGCGAAGGATAGTGGGATTGT
GCGTCATCCCTTACGTCAGTGGAGATATCACATCAATCCACTTGCTTTGAAGACGTGGTTGGAACGTCTT
CTTTTTCCACGATGCTCCTCGTGGGTGGGGGTCCATCTTTGGGACCACTGTCGGCAGAGGCATCTTGAAC
GATAGCCTTTCCTTTATCGCAATGATGGCATTTGTAGGTGCCACCTTCCTTTTCTACTGTCCTTTTGATG
AAGTGACAGATAGCTGGGCAATGGAATCCGAGGAGGTTTCCCGATATTACCCTTTGTTGAAAAGTCTCAA
TAGCCCTTTGGTCTTCTGAGACTGTATCTTTGATATTCTTGGAGTAGACGAGAGTGTCGTGCTCCACCAT
GTTCACATCAATCCACTTGCTTTGAAGACGTGGTTGGAACGTCTTCTTTTTCCACGATGCTCCTCGTGGG
TGGGGGTCCATCTTTGGGACCACTGTCGGCAGAGGCATCTTGAACGATAGCCTTTCCTTTATCGCAATGA
TGGCATTTGTAGGTGCCACCTTCCTTTTCTACTGTCCTTTTGATGAAGTGACAGATAGCTGGGCAATGGA
ATCCGAGGAGGTTTCCCGATATTACCCTTTGTTGAAAAGTCTCAATAGCCCTTTGGTCTTCTGAGACTGT
ATCTTTGATATTCTTGGAGTAGACGAGAGTGTCGTGCTCCACCATGTTGGCAAGCTGCTCTAGCCAATAC
GCAAACCGAATTCAGAAATAAATTCAGCCTAATTCGGCGTTAATTCAGTACATTAAAAACGTCCGCAATG
TGTTATTAAGTTGTCTAAGCGTCAATTTGTTTACACCACAATATATCCTGCCACCAGCCAGCCAACAGCT
CCCCGACCGGCAGCTCGGCACAAAATCACCACTCGATACAGGCAGCCCATCAGTCCGGGACGGCGTCAGC
GGGAGAGCCGTTGTAAGGCGGCAGACTTTGCTCATGTTACCGATGCTATTCGGAAGAACGGCAACTAAGC
TGCCGGGTTTGAAACACGGATGATCTCGCGGAGGGTAGCATGTTGATTGTAACGATGACAGAGCGTTGCT
GCCTGTGATCAATTCGGGCACGAACCCAGTGGACATAAGCCTGTTCGGTTCGTAAGCTGTAATGCAAGTA
GCGTATGCGCTCACGCAACTGGTCCAGAACCTTGACCGAACGCAGCGGTGGTAACGGCGCAGTGGCGGTT
TTCATGGCTTGTTATGACTGTTTTTTTGGGGTACAGTCTATGCCTCGGGCATCCAAGCAGCAAGCGCGTT
ACGCCGTGGGTCGATGTTTGATGTTATGGAGCAGCAACGATGTTACGCAGCAGGGCAGTCGCCCTAAAAC
AAAGTTAAACATCATGGGGGAAGCGGTGATCGCCGAAGTATCGACTCAACTATCAGAGGTAGTTGGCGTC
ATCGAGCGCCATCTCGAACCGACGTTGCTGGCCGTACATTTGTACGGCTCCGCAGTGGATGGCGGCCTGA
AGCCACACAGTGATATTGATTTGCTGGTTACGGTGACCGTAAGGCTTGATGAAACAACGCGGCGAGCTTT
GATCAACGACCTTTTGGAAACTTCGGCTTCCCCTGGAGAGAGCGAGATTCTCCGCGCTGTAGAAGTCACC
ATTGTTGTGCACGACGACATCATTCCGTGGCGTTATCCAGCTAAGCGCGAACTGCAATTTGGAGAATGGC
AGCGCAATGACATTCTTGCAGGTATCTTCGAGCCAGCCACGATCGACATTGATCTGGCTATCTTGCTGAC
AAAAGCAAGAGAACATAGCGTTGCCTTGGTAGGTCCAGCGGCGGAGGAACTCTTTGATCCGGTTCCTGAA
CAGGATCTATTTGAGGCGCTAAATGAAACCTTAACGCTATGGAACTCGCCGCCCGACTGGGCTGGCGATG
AGCGAAATGTAGTGCTTACGTTGTCCCGCATTTGGTACAGCGCAGTAACCGGCAAAATCGCGCCGAAGGA
TGTCGCTGCCGACTGGGCAATGGAGCGCCTGCCGGCCCAGTATCAGCCCGTCATACTTGAAGCTAGACAG
GCTTATCTTGGACAAGAAGAAGATCGCTTGGCCTCGCGCGCAGATCAGTTGGAAGAATTTGTCCACTACG
TGAAAGGCGAGATCACCAAGGTAGTCGGCAAATAATGTCTAGCTAGAAATTCGTTCAAGCCGACGCCGCT
TCGCGGCGCGGCTTAACTCAAGCGTTAGATGCACTAAGCACATAATTGCTCACAGCCAAACTATCAGGTC
AAGTCTGCTTTTATTATTTTTAAGCGTGCATAATAAGCCCTACACAAATTGGGAGATATATCATGCATGA
CCAAAATCCCTTAACGTGAGTTTTCGTTCCACTGAGCGTCAGACCCCGTAGAAAAGATCAAAGGATCTTC
TTGAGATCCTTTTTTTCTGCGCGTAATCTGCTGCTTGCAAACAAAAAAACCACCGCTACCAGCGGTGGTT
TGTTTGCCGGATCAAGAGCTACCAACTCTTTTTCCGAAGGTAACTGGCTTCAGCAGAGCGCAGATACCAA
ATACTGTCCTTCTAGTGTAGCCGTAGTTAGGCCACCACTTCAAGAACTCTGTAGCACCGCCTACATACCT
CGCTCTGCTAATCCTGTTACCAGTGGCTGCTGCCAGTGGCGATAAGTCGTGTCTTACCGGGTTGGACTCA
AGACGATAGTTACCGGATAAGGCGCAGCGGTCGGGCTGAACGGGGGGTTCGTGCACACAGCCCAGCTTGG
AGCGAACGACCTACACCGAACTGAGATACCTACAGCGTGAGCTATGAGAAAGCGCCACGCTTCCCGAAGG
GAGAAAGGCGGACAGGTATCCGGTAAGCGGCAGGGTCGGAACAGGAGAGCGCACGAGGGAGCTTCCAGGG
GGAAACGCCTGGTATCTTTATAGTCCTGTCGGGTTTCGCCACCTCTGACTTGAGCGTCGATTTTTGTGAT
GCTCGTCAGGGGGGCGGAGCCTATGGAAAAACGCCAGCAACGCGGCCTTTTTACGGTTCCTGGCCTTTTG
CTGGCCTTTTGCTCACATGTTCTTTCCTGCGTTATCCCCTGATTCTGTGGATAACCGTATTACCGCCTTT
GAGTGAGCTGATACCGCTCGCCGCAGCCGAACGACCGAGCGCAGCGAGTCAGTGAGCGAGGAAGCGGAAG
AGCGCCTGATGCGGTATTTTCTCCTTACGCATCTGTGCGGTATTTCACACCGCATATGGTGCACTCTCAG
TACAATCTGCTCTGATGCCGCATAGTTAAGCCAGTATACACTCCGCTATCGCTACGTGACTGGGTCATGG
CTGCGCCCCGACACCCGCCAACACCCGCTGACGCGCCCTGACGGGCTTGTCTGCTCCCGGCATCCGCTTA
CAGACAAGCTGTGACCGTCTCCGGGAGCTGCATGTGTCAGAGGTTTTCACCGTCATCACCGAAACGCGCG
AGGCAGGGTGCCTTGATGTGGGCGCCGGCGGTCGAGTGGCGACGGCGCGGCTTGTCCGCGCCCTGGTAGA
TTGCCTGGCCGTAGGCCAGCCATTTTTGAGCGGCCAGCGGCCGCGATAGGCCGACGCGAAGCGGCGGGGC
GTAGGGAGCGCAGCGACCGAAGGGTAGGCGCTTTTTGCAGCTCTTCGGCTGTGCGCTGGCCAGACAGTTA
TGCACAGGCCAGGCGGGTTTTAAGAGTTTTAATAAGTTTTAAAGAGTTTTAGGCGGAAAAATCGCCTTTT
TTCTCTTTTATATCAGTCACTTACATGTGTGACCGGTTCCCAATGTACGGCTTTGGGTTCCCAATGTACG
GGTTCCGGTTCCCAATGTACGGCTTTGGGTTCCCAATGTACGTGCTATCCACAGGAAAGAGACCTTTTCG
ACCTTTTTCCCCTGCTAGGGCAATTTGCCCTAGCATCTGCTCCGTACATTAGGAACCGGCGGATGCTTCG
CCCTCGATCAGGTTGCGGTAGCGCATGACTAGGATCGGGCCAGCCTGCCCCGCCTCCTCCTTCAAATCGT
ACTCCGGCAGGTCATTTGACCCGATCAGCTTGCGCACGGTGAAACAGAACTTCTTGAACTCTCCGGCGCT
GCCACTGCGTTCGTAGATCGTCTTGAACAACCATCTGGCTTCTGCCTTGCCTGCGGCGCGGCGTGCCAGG
CGGTAGAGAAAACGGCCGATGCCGGGATCGATCAAAAAGTAATCGGGGTGAACCGTCAGCACGTCCGGGT
TCTTGCCTTCTGTGATCTCGCGGTACATCCAATCAGCTAGCTCGATCTCGATGTACTCCGGCCGCCCGGT
TTCGCTCTTTACGATCTTGTAGCGGCTAATCAAGGCTTCACCCTCGGATACCGTCACCAGGCGGCCGTTC
TTGGCCTTCTTCGTACGCTGCATGGCAACGTGCGTGGTGTTTAACCGAATGCAGGTTTCTACCAGGTCGT
CTTTCTGCTTTCCGCCATCGGCTCGCCGGCAGAACTTGAGTACGTCCGCAACGTGTGGACGGAACACGCG
GCCGGGCTTGTCTCCCTTCCCTTCCCGGTATCGGTTCATGGATTCGGTTAGATGGGAAACCGCCATCAGT
ACCAGGTCGTAATCCCACACACTGGCCATGCCGGCCGGCCCTGCGGAAACCTCTACGTGCCCGTCTGGAA
GCTCGTAGCGGATCACCTCGCCAGCTCGTCGGTCACGCTTCGACAGACGGAAAACGGCCACGTCCATGAT
GCTGCGACTATCGCGGGTGCCCACGTCATAGAGCATCGGAACGAAAAAATCTGGTTGCTCGTCGCCCTTG
GGCGGCTTCCTAATCGACGGCGCACCGGCTGCCGGCGGTTGCCGGGATTCTTTGCGGATTCGATCAGCGG
CCGCTTGCCACGATTCACCGGGGCGTGCTTCTGCCTCGATGCGTTGCCGCTGGGCGGCCTGCGCGGCCTT
CAACTTCTCCACCAGGTCATCACCCAGCGCCGCGCCGATTTGTACCGGGCCGGATGGTTTGCGACCGCTC
ACGCCGATTCCTCGGGCTTGGGGGTTCCAGTGCCATTGCAGGGCCGGCAGACAACCCAGCCGCTTACGCC
TGGCCAACCGCCCGTTCCTCCACACATGGGGCATTCCACGGCGTCGGTGCCTGGTTGTTCTTGATTTTCC
ATGCCGCCTCCTTTAGCCGCTAAAATTCATCTACTCATTTATTCATTTGCTCATTTACTCTGGTAGCTGC
GCGATGTATTCAGATAGCAGCTCGGTAATGGTCTTGCCTTGGCGTACCGCGTACATCTTCAGCTTGGTGT
GATCCTCCGCCGGCAACTGAAAGTTGACCCGCTTCATGGCTGGCGTGTCTGCCAGGCTGGCCAACGTTGC
AGCCTTGCTGCTGCGTGCGCTCGGACGGCCGGCACTTAGCGTGTTTGTGCTTTTGCTCATTTTCTCTTTA
CCTCATTAACTCAAATGAGTTTTGATTTAATTTCAGCGGCCAGCGCCTGGACCTCGCGGGCAGCGTCGCC
CTCGGGTTCTGATTCAAGAACGGTTGTGCCGGCGGCGGCAGTGCCTGGGTAGCTCACGCGCTGCGTGATA
CGGGACTCAAGAATGGGCAGCTCGTACCCGGCCAGCGCCTCGGCAACCTCACCGCCGATGCGCGTGCCTT
TGATCGCCCGCGACACGACAAAGGCCGCTTGTAGCCTTCCATCCGTGACCTCAATGCGCTGCTTAACCAG
CTCCACCAGGTCGGCGGTGGCCCATATGTCGTAAGGGCTTGGCTGCACCGGAATCAGCACGAAGTCGGCT
GCCTTGATCGCGGACACAGCCAAGTCCGCCGCCTGGGGCGCTCCGTCGATCACTACGAAGTCGCGCCGGC
CGATGGCCTTCACGTCGCGGTCAATCGTCGGGCGGTCGATGCCGACAACGGTTAGCGGTTGATCTTCCCG
CACGGCCGCCCAATCGCGGGCACTGCCCTGGGGATCGGAATCGACTAACAGAACATCGGCCCCGGCGAGT
TGCAGGGCGCGGGCTAGATGGGTTGCGATGGTCGTCTTGCCTGACCCGCCTTTCTGGTTAAGTACAGCGA
TAACCTTCATGCGTTCCCCTTGCGTATTTGTTTATTTACTCATCGCATCATATACGCAGCGACCGCATGA
CGCAAGCTGTTTTACTCAAATACACATCACCTTTTTAGACGGCGGCGCTCGGTTTCTTCAGCGGCCAAGC
TGGCCGGCCAGGCCGCCAGCTTGGCATCAGACAAACCGGCCAGGATTTCATGCAGCCGCACGGTTGAGAC
GTGCGCGGGCGGCTCGAACACGTACCCGGCCGCGATCATCTCCGCCTCGATCTCTTCGGTAATGAAAAAC
GGTTCGTCCTGGCCGTCCTGGTGCGGTTTCATGCTTGTTCCTCTTGGCGTTCATTCTCGGCGGCCGCCAG
GGCGTCGGCCTCGGTCAATGCGTCCTCACGGAAGGCACCGCGCCGCCTGGCCTCGGTGGGCGTCACTTCC
TCGCTGCGCTCAAGTGCGCGGTACAGGGTCGAGCGATGCACGCCAAGCAGTGCAGCCGCCTCTTTCACGG
TGCGGCCTTCCTGGTCGATCAGCTCGCGGGCGTGCGCGATCTGTGCCGGGGTGAGGGTAGGGCGGGGGCC
AAACTTCACGCCTCGGGCCTTGGCGGCCTCGCGCCCGCTCCGGGTGCGGTCGATGATTAGGGAACGCTCG
AACTCGGCAATGCCGGCGAACACGGTCAACACCATGCGGCCGGCCGGCGTGGTGGTGTCGGCCCACGGCT
CTGCCAGGCTACGCAGGCCCGCGCCGGCCTCCTGGATGCGCTCGGCAATGTCCAGTAGGTCGCGGGTGCT
GCGGGCCAGGCGGTCTAGCCTGGTCACTGTCACAACGTCGCCAGGGCGTAGGTGGTCAAGCATCCTGGCC
AGCTCCGGGCGGTCGCGCCTGGTGCCGGTGATCTTCTCGGAAAACAGCTTGGTGCAGCCGGCCGCGTGCA
GTTCGGCCCGTTGGTTGGTCAAGTCCTGGTCGTCGGTGCTGACGCGGGCATAGCCCAGCAGGCCAGCGGC
GGCGCTCTTGTTCATGGCGTAATGTCTCCGGTTCTAGTCGCAAGTATTCTACTTTATGCGACTAAAACAC
GCGACAAGAAAACGCCAGGAAAAGGGCAGGGCGGCAGCCTGTCGCGTAACTTAGGACTTGTGCGACATGT
CGTTTTCAGAAGACGGCTGCACTGAACGTCAGAAGCCGACTGCACTATAGCAGCGGAGGGGTTGGATCAA
AGTACTTTGATCCCGAGGGGAACCCTGTGGTTGGCATGCACATACAAATGGACGAACGGATAAACCT
Features (pLannotate 1.2.2; 28 found; start..end, strand, type, name):
     54..78      -  misc_feature   RB T-DNA repeat: right border repeat from nopaline C58 T-DNA
    144..298     -  CDS            lacZα (fragment): LacZα fragment of β-galactosidase; lacZ fragment
   2057..2181    +  protein_bind   attR1: mutant version of attR; recombination site for the Gateway® LR reaction LR Clonase™
   2218..2248    +  promoter       lac UV5 promoter: E. coli lac promoter with an "up" mutation
   2273..2301    +  promoter       cat promoter (fragment): promoter of the E. coli cat gene encoding chloramphenicol acetyltransferase
   2302..2961    +  CDS            CmR: chloramphenicol acetyltransferase; cat; confers resistance to chloramphenicol
   3140..3298    +  CDS            ccdA (fragment): CCDA_ECO57 - Also known as H, letA. Experimental evidence at protein level: Swiss-Prot protein existence level 1. Antitoxin component of a type II toxin-antitoxin (TA) system which inhibits the post-segregational killing (PSK) of plasmid-free cells, also referred to as a plasmid addiction system. Binds to and blocks the activity of CcdB; will also remove bound CcdB protein from the CcdB-GyrA complex by forming a CcdA-CcdB complex, a process termed rejuvenation. Functions as a transcriptional corepressor for the ccdAB operon, repression also requires CcdB (By similarity). From Escherichia coli
   3303..3605    +  CDS            ccdB: CCDB_ECOLI - Also known as G, letB, letD. Experimental evidence at protein level: Swiss-Prot protein existence level 1. Toxic component of a type II toxin-antitoxin (TA) system, functioning in plasmid maintainence. Responsible for the post- segregational killing (PSK) of plasmid-free cells, also referred to as a plasmid addiction system. Half-life of over 2 hours. Cell killing by CcdB is accompanied by filamentation, defects in chromosome and plasmid segregation, defects in cell division, formation of anucleate cells, decreased DNA synthesis and plasmid loss. Interferes with the activity of DN
   3649..3773    -  protein_bind   attR2: mutant version of attR; recombination site for the Gateway® LR reaction LR Clonase™
   3784..3849    +  CDS            3xFLAG: three tandem FLAG® epitope tags, followed by an enterokinase cleavage site
   3868..4120    +  terminator     NOS terminator: nopaline synthase terminator and poly(A) signal
   4176..4198    -  protein_bind   lac operator (fragment): The lac repressor binds to the lac operator to inhibit transcription in E. coli. This inhibition can be relieved by adding lactose or isopropyl-β-D-thiogalactopyranoside (IPTG). lac repressor encoded by lacI
   4202..4232    -  promoter       lac promoter: promoter for the E. coli lac operon
   4247..4268    -  protein_bind   CAP binding site: CAP binding activates transcription in the presence of cAMP. E. coli catabolite activator protein
   4353..4525    -  polyA_signal   CaMV poly(A) signal: cauliflower mosaic virus polyadenylation signal
   4582..5111    -  CDS            GmR (fragment): gentamycin acetyltransferase; aacC1; confers resistance to gentamycin
   5178..5854    -  promoter       CaMV 35S promoter (enhanced): cauliflower mosaic virus 35S promoter with a duplicated enhancer region
   6049..6073    -  misc_feature   LB T-DNA repeat: left border repeat from nopaline C58 T-DNA
   6332..6355    +  promoter       Pc promoter (fragment): intI1 (promoter lies within the coding sequence); class 1 integron promoter
   6531..6587    +  CDS            GmR (fragment): gentamycin acetyltransferase; aacC1; confers resistance to gentamycin
   6598..7385    +  CDS            SmR (fragment): aminoglycoside adenylyltransferase (Murphy, 1985); aadA; confers resistance to spectinomycin and streptomycin
   7631..8219    +  rep_origin     ori: high-copy-number ColE1/pMB1/pBR322/pUC origin of replication
   8405..8545    -  misc_feature   bom: basis of mobility region from pBR322
   8647..8686    -  CDS            rop (fragment): Rop protein, which maintains plasmids at low copy number; rop
   8889..9083    -  rep_origin     pVS1 oriV: origin of replication for the Pseudomonas plasmid pVS1 (Heeb et al., 2000)
   9149..10222   -  CDS            pVS1 RepA: replication protein from the Pseudomonas plasmid pVS1 (Heeb et al., 2000)
  10651..11280   -  CDS            pVS1 StaA: stability protein from the Pseudomonas plasmid pVS1 (Heeb et al., 2000)
  11840..12241   -  CDS            Y4CG_SINFN (fragment): Protein inferred from homology: Swiss-Prot protein existence level 3. From Sinorhizobium fredii (strain NBRC 101917 / NGR234).
