[The description below was written by a language model from this plasmid's Addgene catalogue record and pLannotate feature annotations shown in this document.]
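Description:
pMpGWB210 is an empty Gateway destination binary vector built on the pMpGWB200 backbone for Agrobacterium-mediated transformation of the liverwort Marchantia polymorpha, and is also described as usable in other plants. It carries two replication systems: a ColE1/pBR322-type origin (with the bom mobilisation region) for high-copy maintenance in E. coli, and the pVS1 oriV with its RepA and StaA functions for stable replication in Agrobacterium. Bacterial selection outside the T-DNA comes from an aadA spectinomycin/streptomycin resistance gene. The unrecombined vector also confers chloramphenicol resistance through the cat gene in the Gateway cassette. Because that cassette also encodes the CcdB gyrase toxin, the empty vector is propagated in a ccdB-tolerant strain (DB3.1).

Between the nopaline-type right and left T-DNA borders lie two plant expression units. The first is the cloning cassette: according to the catalogue record, the MpEF1alpha promoter sits upstream of attR1–CmR–ccdB–attR2. This promoter was not annotated by the automated feature table, though an unannotated stretch precedes attR1. The cassette is followed in frame by a 3xFLAG coding sequence and the NOS terminator. An LR reaction with an entry clone replaces the CmR/ccdB region with the gene of interest, so that it is expressed from the MpEF1alpha promoter as a C-terminally 3xFLAG-tagged protein suitable for immunodetection or affinity purification. The second unit, in the opposite orientation, is the plant selection marker: a gentamicin acetyltransferase gene driven by an enhanced CaMV 35S promoter and ended by the CaMV poly(A) signal. The vector belongs to a series offering four different selection markers, and gentamicin is the one used here. Remnants of lacZα and lac promoter elements persist from earlier cloning vectors.
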