Addgene plasmid #68601: pMpGWB210
Purpose: (Empty Backbone) Gateway binary vector designed for transgenic research with Marchantia polymorpha as well as other plants
Depositing lab: Takayuki Kohchi. Depositing organization: Kyoto University, Graduate School of Biostudies. Publication: Development of Gateway Binary Vector Series with Four Different Selection Markers for the Liverwort Marchantia polymorpha. Ishizaki K, Nishihama R, Ueda M, Inoue K, Ishida S, Nishimura Y, Shikanai T, Kohchi T. PLoS One. 2015 Sep 25;10(9):e0138876. doi: 10.1371/journal.pone.0138876. eCollection 2015. PONE-D-15-25288 PubMed 26406247.
Backbone
  Vector backbone: pMpGWB200
  Backbone manufacturer: Kohchi Lab., Kyoto University
  Backbone size (bp): 9021
  Modifications to backbone: MpEF1alpha promoter and 3xFLAG coding sequence are cloned upstream and downstream of the Gateway cassette, respectively.
  Vector type: Plant Expression
  Promoter: MpEF1alpha promoter
  Selectable markers: Gentamicin
  Tag / fusion protein: 3xFLAG (C terminal on insert)
Growth in bacteria
  Bacterial resistance: Chloramphenicol and Spectinomycin, 25 & 50 μg/mL
  Growth temperature: 37°C
  Growth strain: DB3.1
  Copy number: High Copy
Gene/Insert
  Cloning method: Gateway Cloning
Resource information
  A portion of this plasmid was derived from a plasmid made by: The Gateway cassette was provided by Tsuyoshi Nakagawa at Shimane University, Japan.
Terms and licenses: Academic/Nonprofit Terms; Industry Terms: Not Available to Industry
How to cite: pMpGWB210 was a gift from Takayuki Kohchi (Addgene plasmid # 68601 ; http://n2t.net/addgene:68601 ; RRID:Addgene_68601)
