>Addgene plasmid #68601 | pMpGWB210 | addgene partial sequence | sequence record 128246 | CAT-R 5'-GCAACTGACTGAAATGCCTC-3'
GTGATTTTTTTCTCCATTTTAGCTTCCTTAGCTCCTGAAAATCTCGACGGATCCTAACTCAAAATCCACA
CATTATACGAGCCGGAAGCATAAAGTGTAAAGCCTGGGGTGCCTAATGCGGCCCCTCGAGGGGCCGCCAT
AGTGACTGGATATGTTGTGTTTTACAGTATTATGTAGTCTGTTTTTTATGCAAAATCTAATTTAATATAT
TGATATTTATATCATTTTACGTTTCTCGTTCAGCTTTTTTGTAC
