>Addgene plasmid #68601 | pMpGWB210 | addgene partial sequence | sequence record 128248 | ccdB-Fwd 5'-GCATGATGACCACCGATATG-3'
GGGGAATATAAATGTCAGGCTCCCTTATACACAGCCAGTCTGCAGGTCGACCATAGTGACTGGATATGTT
GTGTTTTACAGTATTATGTAGTCTGTTTTTTATGCAAAATCTAATTTAATATATTGATATTTATATCATT
TTACGTTTCTCGTTCAGCTTTCTTGTACAAAGTGGTTGATAACAGCGACTACAAAGACCATGACGGNGAT
TATAAAGATCATGACATCGAC
