>Addgene plasmid #68601 | pMpGWB210 | addgene partial sequence | sequence record 130142 | M13pUC-Fwd 5'-CCCAGTCACGACGTTGTAAAACG-3'
ATAGATTTCCCAGTTAAATGCATTATTTTAACAATATTTGTATCTCAAATTTTCAAAATCATATCAAATT
TGCAGATCTTGATGATGATTCACAACTCTGTCTTCGATTTTTGATTGTTAACGGGTATCGATATTTGGGT
AACTTAAAAAGAATTTGCTAAAGATCTTAAAAAACAGATTAAAAAAACCTTTCAAAATAGCTAATCCTTT
AAATCCGTTTCACAATATAATGCTCATTGATGATAATCGAAAAGATTCCATTTTAAAGTGCATATAAATT
GCTTAATTATCTCTTTCTGTCTCGTAATATTTTGTTCTCTCCTATTGGATCGGACCCGCATCTTCTCGAT
CAGTTCACTATACTAATATTTGGTCAACTTCAAGAGAGATTAGAACTTCGTTCTCCAAAGTGTAAAGGCC
GACAAGCAGAAAAGGAAACTTCAATCAGAAGCCTTCTAGGTTTTCCCGCGTCCCAAAAAGCGAAGGGAGG
ACGGGGAGGACGGTGAGGCCAGAAGAAGAAAGCAACAGTAAAATCTCATGTGATTGCGTGCATGTCATGG
ATCTATGGGATGCTAGTCC
